Addgene plasmid #65796: pBGK
Purpose: Vector for Cas9 mRNA synthesis
Depositing lab: Masato Ohtsuka. Depositing organization: Tokai University. Publication: Mouse Genome Editing Using the CRISPR/Cas System. Harms DW, Quadros RM, Seruggia D, Ohtsuka M, Takahashi G, Montoliu L, Gurumurthy CB. Curr Protoc Hum Genet. 2014 Oct 1;83:15.7.1-15.7.27. doi: 10.1002/0471142905.hg1507s83. PubMed 25271839.
Backbone
  Vector backbone: pcDNA3.1
  Total vector size (bp): 9968
  Vector type: Mammalian Expression, CRISPR
Growth in bacteria
  Bacterial resistance: Ampicillin, 100 μg/mL
  Growth temperature: 37°C
  Growth strain: DH5alpha
  Copy number: Unknown
Gene/Insert
  Gene/Insert name: Cas9
  Insert size (bp): 4269
Terms and licenses: Academic/Nonprofit Terms; Industry Terms: Not Available to Industry
How to cite: pBGK was a gift from Masato Ohtsuka (Addgene plasmid # 65796 ; http://n2t.net/addgene:65796 ; RRID:Addgene_65796)
