[The description below was written by a language model from this plasmid's Addgene catalogue record and pLannotate feature annotations shown in this document.]
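Description:
pBGK is a pcDNA3.1-based mammalian expression and CRISPR vector of 9,968 bp, built to serve as a template for synthesising Cas9 mRNA. It is propagated in E. coli through a high-copy ColE1/pUC-type origin and selected with ampicillin via the β-lactamase gene and its own promoter. The backbone also carries an f1 phage origin and the usual pcDNA3.1 mammalian selection cassette, in which the SV40 enhancer/early promoter drives the neomycin/kanamycin phosphotransferase gene, terminated by an SV40 polyadenylation signal.

The payload is a Streptococcus pyogenes Cas9 coding sequence. The annotation software labels it as adjoining N-terminal and C-terminal portions, but these are contiguous and form one continuous open reading frame, fused at the C-terminus to the bipartite nucleoplasmin nuclear localisation signal. The recorded insert size of 4,269 bp is somewhat larger than the annotated Cas9 and NLS features, and there is an unannotated stretch of about 200 bp between the T7 promoter and the start of Cas9 whose content the record does not describe. Upstream lie the CMV immediate-early enhancer and promoter followed by a T7 promoter, and downstream a bovine growth hormone polyadenylation signal. This arrangement allows either CMV-driven expression in transfected mammalian cells or, as the stated purpose indicates, in vitro transcription of Cas9 mRNA by T7 RNA polymerase. The associated publication concerns mouse genome editing with the CRISPR/Cas system. Several short hits in the table (HIV-1 LTR, TEF1 promoter, ble, lacI and bom fragments) are partial matches and are probably not functional elements.
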