Features (pLannotate 1.2.2; 23 found; start..end, strand, type, name):
     36..80      -  misc_feature   bom (fragment): basis of mobility region from pBR322
    235..614     +  enhancer       CMV enhancer: human cytomegalovirus immediate early enhancer
    615..818     +  promoter       CMV promoter: human cytomegalovirus (CMV) immediate early promoter
    814..847     +  LTR            5' LTR (truncated) (fragment): truncated 5' long terminal repeat (LTR) from HIV-1
    863..881     +  promoter       T7 promoter: promoter for bacteriophage T7 RNA polymerase
   1082..2683    +  CDS            Cas9(N): N-terminal portion of Streptococcus pyogenes Cas9 (Zetsche et al., 2015)
   2684..5182    +  CDS            Cas9(C): C-terminal portion of Streptococcus pyogenes Cas9 (Zetsche et al., 2015)
   5183..5230    +  CDS            nucleoplasmin NLS: bipartite nuclear localization signal from nucleoplasmin
   5327..5348    +  promoter       TEF1 promoter (fragment): S. cerevisiae TEF1; promoter for EF-1α
   5562..5786    +  polyA_signal   bGH poly(A) signal: bovine growth hormone polyadenylation signal
   5790..5811    +  promoter       SV40 promoter (fragment): SV40 enhancer and early promoter
   5832..6260    +  rep_origin     f1 ori (sequence partly withheld): f1 bacteriophage origin of replication; arrow indicates direction of (+) strand synthesis
   6274..6604    +  promoter       SV40 promoter: SV40 enhancer and early promoter
   6671..7462    +  CDS            neo: KKA2_KLEPN - Also known as kan, nptII. Experimental evidence at protein level: Swiss-Prot protein existence level 1. Resistance to kanamycin, neomycin, paromomycin, ribostamycin, butirosin and gentamicin B. From Klebsiella pneumoniae.
   7488..7646    +  CDS            ble (fragment): BLE_KLEPN - Experimental evidence at protein level: Swiss-Prot protein existence level 1. Binding protein with a strong affinity to the bleomycin family of antibiotics. Binds to CL990; an antimitotic-antibiotic compound. From Klebsiella pneumoniae.
   7641..7762    +  polyA_signal   SV40 poly(A) signal: SV40 polyadenylation signal
   7835..7851    -  protein_bind   lac operator: The lac repressor binds to the lac operator to inhibit transcription in E. coli. This inhibition can be relieved by adding lactose or isopropyl-β-D-thiogalactopyranoside (IPTG). lac repressor encoded by lacI
   7859..7889    -  promoter       lac promoter: promoter for the E. coli lac operon
   7904..7925    -  protein_bind   CAP binding site: CAP binding activates transcription in the presence of cAMP. E. coli catabolite activator protein
   7938..8030    -  CDS            lacI (fragment): lac repressor; lacI; The lac repressor binds to the lac operator to inhibit transcription in E. coli. This inhibition can be relieved by adding lactose or isopropyl-β-D-thiogalactopyranoside (IPTG).
   8213..8801    -  rep_origin     ori: high-copy-number ColE1/pMB1/pBR322/pUC origin of replication
   8972..9832    -  CDS            AmpR: β-lactamase; bla; confers resistance to ampicillin, carbenicillin, and related antibiotics
   9833..9937    -  promoter       AmpR promoter: bla
>Addgene plasmid #65796 | pBGK | depositor full sequence | sequence record 111878 | pBGK sequence 9968 bps
GACGGATCGGGAGATCTCCCGATCCCCTATGGTCGACTCTCAGTACAATCTGCTCTGATGCCGCATAGTT
AAGCCAGTATCTGCTCCCTGCTTGTGTGTTGGAGGTCGCTGAGTAGTGCGCGAGCAAAATTTAAGCTACA
ACAAGGCAAGGCTTGACCGACAATTGCATGAAGAATCTGCTTAGGGTTAGGCGTTTTGCGCTGCTTCGCG
ATGTACGGGCCAGATATACGCGTTGACATTGATTATTGACTAGTTATTAATAGTAATCAATTACGGGGTC
ATTAGTTCATAGCCCATATATGGAGTTCCGCGTTACATAACTTACGGTAAATGGCCCGCCTGGCTGACCG
CCCAACGACCCCCGCCCATTGACGTCAATAATGACGTATGTTCCCATAGTAACGCCAATAGGGACTTTCC
ATTGACGTCAATGGGTGGACTATTTACGGTAAACTGCCCACTTGGCAGTACATCAAGTGTATCATATGCC
AAGTACGCCCCCTATTGACGTCAATGACGGTAAATGGCCCGCCTGGCATTATGCCCAGTACATGACCTTA
TGGGACTTTCCTACTTGGCAGTACATCTACGTATTAGTCATCGCTATTACCATGGTGATGCGGTTTTGGC
AGTACATCAATGGGCGTGGATAGCGGTTTGACTCACGGGGATTTCCAAGTCTCCACCCCATTGACGTCAA
TGGGAGTTTGTTTTGGCACCAAAATCAACGGGACTTTCCAAAATGTCGTAACAACTCCGCCCCATTGACG
CAAATGGGCGGTAGGCGTGTACGGTGGGAGGTCTATATAAGCAGAGCTCTCTGGCTAACTAGAGAACCCA
CTGCTTACTGGCTTATCGAAATTAATACGACTCACTATAGGGAGACCCAAGCTGGCTAGTTAAGCTTGGT
ACCGAGCTCGGATCCACTAGTCCAGTGTGGTGGAATTGCACCGGTGCCACCATGGACTATAAGGACCACG
ACGGAGACTACAAGGATCATGATATTGATTACAAAGACGATGACGATAAGATGGCCCCAAAGAAGAAGCG
GAAGGTCGGTATCCACGGAGTCCCAGCAGCCGACAAGAAGTACAGCATCGGCCTGGACATCGGCACCAAC
TCTGTGGGCTGGGCCGTGATCACCGACGAGTACAAGGTGCCCAGCAAGAAATTCAAGGTGCTGGGCAACA
CCGACCGGCACAGCATCAAGAAGAACCTGATCGGAGCCCTGCTGTTCGACAGCGGCGAAACAGCCGAGGC
CACCCGGCTGAAGAGAACCGCCAGAAGAAGATACACCAGACGGAAGAACCGGATCTGCTATCTGCAAGAG
ATCTTCAGCAACGAGATGGCCAAGGTGGACGACAGCTTCTTCCACAGACTGGAAGAGTCCTTCCTGGTGG
AAGAGGATAAGAAGCACGAGCGGCACCCCATCTTCGGCAACATCGTGGACGAGGTGGCCTACCACGAGAA
GTACCCCACCATCTACCACCTGAGAAAGAAACTGGTGGACAGCACCGACAAGGCCGACCTGCGGCTGATC
TATCTGGCCCTGGCCCACATGATCAAGTTCCGGGGCCACTTCCTGATCGAGGGCGACCTGAACCCCGACA
ACAGCGACGTGGACAAGCTGTTCATCCAGCTGGTGCAGACCTACAACCAGCTGTTCGAGGAAAACCCCAT
CAACGCCAGCGGCGTGGACGCCAAGGCCATCCTGTCTGCCAGACTGAGCAAGAGCAGACGGCTGGAAAAT
CTGATCGCCCAGCTGCCCGGCGAGAAGAAGAATGGCCTGTTCGGAAACCTGATTGCCCTGAGCCTGGGCC
TGACCCCCAACTTCAAGAGCAACTTCGACCTGGCCGAGGATGCCAAACTGCAGCTGAGCAAGGACACCTA
CGACGACGACCTGGACAACCTGCTGGCCCAGATCGGCGACCAGTACGCCGACCTGTTTCTGGCCGCCAAG
AACCTGTCCGACGCCATCCTGCTGAGCGACATCCTGAGAGTGAACACCGAGATCACCAAGGCCCCCCTGA
GCGCCTCTATGATCAAGAGATACGACGAGCACCACCAGGACCTGACCCTGCTGAAAGCTCTCGTGCGGCA
GCAGCTGCCTGAGAAGTACAAAGAGATTTTCTTCGACCAGAGCAAGAACGGCTACGCCGGCTACATTGAC
GGCGGAGCCAGCCAGGAAGAGTTCTACAAGTTCATCAAGCCCATCCTGGAAAAGATGGACGGCACCGAGG
AACTGCTCGTGAAGCTGAACAGAGAGGACCTGCTGCGGAAGCAGCGGACCTTCGACAACGGCAGCATCCC
CCACCAGATCCACCTGGGAGAGCTGCACGCCATTCTGCGGCGGCAGGAAGATTTTTACCCATTCCTGAAG
GACAACCGGGAAAAGATCGAGAAGATCCTGACCTTCCGCATCCCCTACTACGTGGGCCCTCTGGCCAGGG
GAAACAGCAGATTCGCCTGGATGACCAGAAAGAGCGAGGAAACCATCACCCCCTGGAACTTCGAGGAAGT
GGTGGACAAGGGCGCTTCCGCCCAGAGCTTCATCGAGCGGATGACCAACTTCGATAAGAACCTGCCCAAC
GAGAAGGTGCTGCCCAAGCACAGCCTGCTGTACGAGTACTTCACCGTGTATAACGAGCTGACCAAAGTGA
AATACGTGACCGAGGGAATGAGAAAGCCCGCCTTCCTGAGCGGCGAGCAGAAAAAGGCCATCGTGGACCT
GCTGTTCAAGACCAACCGGAAAGTGACCGTGAAGCAGCTGAAAGAGGACTACTTCAAGAAAATCGAGTGC
TTCGACTCCGTGGAAATCTCCGGCGTGGAAGATCGGTTCAACGCCTCCCTGGGCACATACCACGATCTGC
TGAAAATTATCAAGGACAAGGACTTCCTGGACAATGAGGAAAACGAGGACATTCTGGAAGATATCGTGCT
GACCCTGACACTGTTTGAGGACAGAGAGATGATCGAGGAACGGCTGAAAACCTATGCCCACCTGTTCGAC
GACAAAGTGATGAAGCAGCTGAAGCGGCGGAGATACACCGGCTGGGGCAGGCTGAGCCGGAAGCTGATCA
ACGGCATCCGGGACAAGCAGTCCGGCAAGACAATCCTGGATTTCCTGAAGTCCGACGGCTTCGCCAACAG
AAACTTCATGCAGCTGATCCACGACGACAGCCTGACCTTTAAAGAGGACATCCAGAAAGCCCAGGTGTCC
GGCCAGGGCGATAGCCTGCACGAGCACATTGCCAATCTGGCCGGCAGCCCCGCCATTAAGAAGGGCATCC
TGCAGACAGTGAAGGTGGTGGACGAGCTCGTGAAAGTGATGGGCCGGCACAAGCCCGAGAACATCGTGAT
CGAAATGGCCAGAGAGAACCAGACCACCCAGAAGGGACAGAAGAACAGCCGCGAGAGAATGAAGCGGATC
GAAGAGGGCATCAAAGAGCTGGGCAGCCAGATCCTGAAAGAACACCCCGTGGAAAACACCCAGCTGCAGA
ACGAGAAGCTGTACCTGTACTACCTGCAGAATGGGCGGGATATGTACGTGGACCAGGAACTGGACATCAA
CCGGCTGTCCGACTACGATGTGGACCATATCGTGCCTCAGAGCTTTCTGAAGGACGACTCCATCGACAAC
AAGGTGCTGACCAGAAGCGACAAGAACCGGGGCAAGAGCGACAACGTGCCCTCCGAAGAGGTCGTGAAGA
AGATGAAGAACTACTGGCGGCAGCTGCTGAACGCCAAGCTGATTACCCAGAGAAAGTTCGACAATCTGAC
CAAGGCCGAGAGAGGCGGCCTGAGCGAACTGGATAAGGCCGGCTTCATCAAGAGACAGCTGGTGGAAACC
CGGCAGATCACAAAGCACGTGGCACAGATCCTGGACTCCCGGATGAACACTAAGTACGACGAGAATGACA
AGCTGATCCGGGAAGTGAAAGTGATCACCCTGAAGTCCAAGCTGGTGTCCGATTTCCGGAAGGATTTCCA
GTTTTACAAAGTGCGCGAGATCAACAACTACCACCACGCCCACGACGCCTACCTGAACGCCGTCGTGGGA
ACCGCCCTGATCAAAAAGTACCCTAAGCTGGAAAGCGAGTTCGTGTACGGCGACTACAAGGTGTACGACG
TGCGGAAGATGATCGCCAAGAGCGAGCAGGAAATCGGCAAGGCTACCGCCAAGTACTTCTTCTACAGCAA
CATCATGAACTTTTTCAAGACCGAGATTACCCTGGCCAACGGCGAGATCCGGAAGCGGCCTCTGATCGAG
ACAAACGGCGAAACCGGGGAGATCGTGTGGGATAAGGGCCGGGATTTTGCCACCGTGCGGAAAGTGCTGA
GCATGCCCCAAGTGAATATCGTGAAAAAGACCGAGGTGCAGACAGGCGGCTTCAGCAAAGAGTCTATCCT
GCCCAAGAGGAACAGCGATAAGCTGATCGCCAGAAAGAAGGACTGGGACCCTAAGAAGTACGGCGGCTTC
GACAGCCCCACCGTGGCCTATTCTGTGCTGGTGGTGGCCAAAGTGGAAAAGGGCAAGTCCAAGAAACTGA
AGAGTGTGAAAGAGCTGCTGGGGATCACCATCATGGAAAGAAGCAGCTTCGAGAAGAATCCCATCGACTT
TCTGGAAGCCAAGGGCTACAAAGAAGTGAAAAAGGACCTGATCATCAAGCTGCCTAAGTACTCCCTGTTC
GAGCTGGAAAACGGCCGGAAGAGAATGCTGGCCTCTGCCGGCGAACTGCAGAAGGGAAACGAACTGGCCC
TGCCCTCCAAATATGTGAACTTCCTGTACCTGGCCAGCCACTATGAGAAGCTGAAGGGCTCCCCCGAGGA
TAATGAGCAGAAACAGCTGTTTGTGGAACAGCACAAGCACTACCTGGACGAGATCATCGAGCAGATCAGC
GAGTTCTCCAAGAGAGTGATCCTGGCCGACGCTAATCTGGACAAAGTGCTGTCCGCCTACAACAAGCACC
GGGATAAGCCCATCAGAGAGCAGGCCGAGAATATCATCCACCTGTTTACCCTGACCAATCTGGGAGCCCC
TGCCGCCTTCAAGTACTTTGACACCACCATCGACCGGAAGAGGTACACCAGCACCAAAGAGGTGCTGGAC
GCCACCCTGATCCACCAGAGCATCACCGGCCTGTACGAGACACGGATCGACCTGTCTCAGCTGGGAGGCG
ACAAAAGGCCGGCGGCCACGAAAAAGGCCGGCCAGGCAAAAAAGAAAAAGTAAGAATTCTGCAGATATCC
AGCACAGTGGCGGCCGCTCGACTATGGGCACCAAAGAACCTGTAAACGTTATCTTTTTAAATTGAATGTG
CACAAATAAAAGTTTGGAAAAGAAAAAAAAAAAAAAAAAAAAAAAAAAAAAAAAAAAAAAAAAAAAAAAA
AAAAAAAAAAAAAAAAAAAAAAAAAAAAAAAAAAATACGCATCATACGCTGTGGCGTACCTCGAGTCTAG
AGGGCCCTTCGAACAAAAACTCATCTCAGAAGAGGATCTGAATATGCATACCGGTCATCATCACCATCAC
CATTGAGTTTAAACCCGCTGATCAGCCTCGACTGTGCCTTCTAGTTGCCAGCCATCTGTTGTTTGCCCCT
CCCCCGTGCCTTCCTTGACCCTGGAAGGTGCCACTCCCACTGTCCTTTCCTAATAAAATGAGGAAATTGC
ATCGCATTGTCTGAGTAGGTGTCATTCTATTCTGGGGGGTGGGGTGGGGCAGGACAGCAAGGGGGAGGAT
TGGGAAGACAATAGCAGGCATGCTGGGGATGCGGTGGGCTCTATGGCTTCTGAGGCGGAAAGAACCAGCT
GGGGCTCTAGGGGGTATCCCC
[124 nt withheld, positions 5832-5955]
C
[32 nt withheld, positions 5957-5988]
CA
[57 nt withheld, positions 5991-6047]
A
[49 nt withheld, positions 6049-6097]
CCTTTGACGTTGGAGTCCACGTTCTTT
[37 nt withheld, positions 6125-6161]
ACCCTATCTCGGTCTATTCTTTTGATTTATAAGGGATTTTGGGGATTTCGGCCTATTGGTTAAAAAATGA
GCTGATTTAACAAAAATTTAACGCGAATTAATTCTGTGGAATGTGTGTCAGTTAGGGTGTGGAAAGTCCC
CAGGCTCCCCAGGCAGGCAGAAGTATGCAAAGCATGCATCTCAATTAGTCAGCAACCAGGTGTGGAAAGT
CCCCAGGCTCCCCAGCAGGCAGAAGTATGCAAAGCATGCATCTCAATTAGTCAGCAACCATAGTCCCGCC
CCTAACTCCGCCCATCCCGCCCCTAACTCCGCCCAGTTCCGCCCATTCTCCGCCCCATGGCTGACTAATT
TTTTTTATTTATGCAGAGGCCGAGGCCGCCTCTGCCTCTGAGCTATTCCAGAAGTAGTGAGGAGGCTTTT
TTGGAGGCCTAGGCTTTTGCAAAAAGCTCCCGGGAGCTTGTATATCCATTTTCGGATCTGATCAAGAGAC
AGGATGAGGATCGTTTCGCATGATTGAACAAGATGGATTGCACGCAGGTTCTCCGGCCGCTTGGGTGGAG
AGGCTATTCGGCTATGACTGGGCACAACAGACAATCGGCTGCTCTGATGCCGCCGTGTTCCGGCTGTCAG
CGCAGGGGCGCCCGGTTCTTTTTGTCAAGACCGACCTGTCCGGTGCCCTGAATGAACTGCAGGACGAGGC
AGCGCGGCTATCGTGGCTGGCCACGACGGGCGTTCCTTGCGCAGCTGTGCTCGACGTTGTCACTGAAGCG
GGAAGGGACTGGCTGCTATTGGGCGAAGTGCCGGGGCAGGATCTCCTGTCATCTCACCTTGCTCCTGCCG
AGAAAGTATCCATCATGGCTGATGCAATGCGGCGGCTGCATACGCTTGATCCGGCTACCTGCCCATTCGA
CCACCAAGCGAAACATCGCATCGAGCGAGCACGTACTCGGATGGAAGCCGGTCTTGTCGATCAGGATGAT
CTGGACGAAGAGCATCAGGGGCTCGCGCCAGCCGAACTGTTCGCCAGGCTCAAGGCGCGCATGCCCGACG
GCGAGGATCTCGTCGTGACCCATGGCGATGCCTGCTTGCCGAATATCATGGTGGAAAATGGCCGCTTTTC
TGGATTCATCGACTGTGGCCGGCTGGGTGTGGCGGACCGCTATCAGGACATAGCGTTGGCTACCCGTGAT
ATTGCTGAAGAGCTTGGCGGCGAATGGGCTGACCGCTTCCTCGTGCTTTACGGTATCGCCGCTCCCGATT
CGCAGCGCATCGCCTTCTATCGCCTTCTTGACGAGTTCTTCTGAGCGGGACTCTGGGGTTCGCGAAATGA
CCGACCAAGCGACGCCCAACCTGCCATCACGAGATTTCGATTCCACCGCCGCCTTCTATGAAAGGTTGGG
CTTCGGAATCGTTTTCCGGGACGCCGGCTGGATGATCCTCCAGCGCGGGGATCTCATGCTGGAGTTCTTC
GCCCACCCCAACTTGTTTATTGCAGCTTATAATGGTTACAAATAAAGCAATAGCATCACAAATTTCACAA
ATAAAGCATTTTTTTCACTGCATTCTAGTTGTGGTTTGTCCAAACTCATCAATGTATCTTATCATGTCTG
TATACCGTCGACCTCTAGCTAGAGCTTGGCGTAATCATGGTCATAGCTGTTTCCTGTGTGAAATTGTTAT
CCGCTCACAATTCCACACAACATACGAGCCGGAAGCATAAAGTGTAAAGCCTGGGGTGCCTAATGAGTGA
GCTAACTCACATTAATTGCGTTGCGCTCACTGCCCGCTTTCCAGTCGGGAAACCTGTCGTGCCAGCTGCA
TTAATGAATCGGCCAACGCGCGGGGAGAGGCGGTTTGCGTATTGGGCGCTCTTCCGCTTCCTCGCTCACT
GACTCGCTGCGCTCGGTCGTTCGGCTGCGGCGAGCGGTATCAGCTCACTCAAAGGCGGTAATACGGTTAT
CCACAGAATCAGGGGATAACGCAGGAAAGAACATGTGAGCAAAAGGCCAGCAAAAGGCCAGGAACCGTAA
AAAGGCCGCGTTGCTGGCGTTTTTCCATAGGCTCCGCCCCCCTGACGAGCATCACAAAAATCGACGCTCA
AGTCAGAGGTGGCGAAACCCGACAGGACTATAAAGATACCAGGCGTTTCCCCCTGGAAGCTCCCTCGTGC
GCTCTCCTGTTCCGACCCTGCCGCTTACCGGATACCTGTCCGCCTTTCTCCCTTCGGGAAGCGTGGCGCT
TTCTCAATGCTCACGCTGTAGGTATCTCAGTTCGGTGTAGGTCGTTCGCTCCAAGCTGGGCTGTGTGCAC
GAACCCCCCGTTCAGCCCGACCGCTGCGCCTTATCCGGTAACTATCGTCTTGAGTCCAACCCGGTAAGAC
ACGACTTATCGCCACTGGCAGCAGCCACTGGTAACAGGATTAGCAGAGCGAGGTATGTAGGCGGTGCTAC
AGAGTTCTTGAAGTGGTGGCCTAACTACGGCTACACTAGAAGGACAGTATTTGGTATCTGCGCTCTGCTG
AAGCCAGTTACCTTCGGAAAAAGAGTTGGTAGCTCTTGATCCGGCAAACAAACCACCGCTGGTAGCGGTG
GTTTTTTTGTTTGCAAGCAGCAGATTACGCGCAGAAAAAAAGGATCTCAAGAAGATCCTTTGATCTTTTC
TACGGGGTCTGACGCTCAGTGGAACGAAAACTCACGTTAAGGGATTTTGGTCATGAGATTATCAAAAAGG
ATCTTCACCTAGATCCTTTTAAATTAAAAATGAAGTTTTAAATCAATCTAAAGTATATATGAGTAAACTT
GGTCTGACAGTTACCAATGCTTAATCAGTGAGGCACCTATCTCAGCGATCTGTCTATTTCGTTCATCCAT
AGTTGCCTGACTCCCCGTCGTGTAGATAACTACGATACGGGAGGGCTTACCATCTGGCCCCAGTGCTGCA
ATGATACCGCGAGACCCACGCTCACCGGCTCCAGATTTATCAGCAATAAACCAGCCAGCCGGAAGGGCCG
AGCGCAGAAGTGGTCCTGCAACTTTATCCGCCTCCATCCAGTCTATTAATTGTTGCCGGGAAGCTAGAGT
AAGTAGTTCGCCAGTTAATAGTTTGCGCAACGTTGTTGCCATTGCTACAGGCATCGTGGTGTCACGCTCG
TCGTTTGGTATGGCTTCATTCAGCTCCGGTTCCCAACGATCAAGGCGAGTTACATGATCCCCCATGTTGT
GCAAAAAAGCGGTTAGCTCCTTCGGTCCTCCGATCGTTGTCAGAAGTAAGTTGGCCGCAGTGTTATCACT
CATGGTTATGGCAGCACTGCATAATTCTCTTACTGTCATGCCATCCGTAAGATGCTTTTCTGTGACTGGT
GAGTACTCAACCAAGTCATTCTGAGAATAGTGTATGCGGCGACCGAGTTGCTCTTGCCCGGCGTCAATAC
GGGATAATACCGCGCCACATAGCAGAACTTTAAAAGTGCTCATCATTGGAAAACGTTCTTCGGGGCGAAA
ACTCTCAAGGATCTTACCGCTGTTGAGATCCAGTTCGATGTAACCCACTCGTGCACCCAACTGATCTTCA
GCATCTTTTACTTTCACCAGCGTTTCTGGGTGAGCAAAAACAGGAAGGCAAAATGCCGCAAAAAAGGGAA
TAAGGGCGACACGGAAATGTTGAATACTCATACTCTTCCTTTTTCAATATTATTGAAGCATTTATCAGGG
TTATTGTCTCATGAGCGGATACATATTTGAATGTATTTAGAAAAATAAACAAATAGGGGTTCCGCGCACA
TTTCCCCGAAAAGTGCCACCTGACGTC
