>Addgene plasmid #65796 | pBGK | addgene partial sequence | sequence record 115926 | CMV-F 5'-CGCAAATGGGCGGTAGGCGTG-3'
ACTAGAGAACCCACTGCTTACTGGCTTATCGAAATTAATACGACTCACTATAGGGAGACCCAAGCTGGCT
AGTTAAGCTTGGTACCGAGCTCGGATCCACTAGTCCAGTGTGGTGGAATTGCACCGGTGCCACCATGGAC
TATAAGGACCACGACGGAGACTACAAGGATCATGATATTGATTACAAAGACGATGACGATAAGATGGCCC
CAAAGAAGAAGCGGAAGGTCGGTATCCACGGAGTCCCAGCAGCCGACAAGAAGTACAGCATCGGCCTGGA
CATCGGCACCAACTCTGTGGGCTGGGCCGTGATCACCGACGAGTACAAGGTGCCCAGCAAGAAATTCAAG
GTGCTGGGCAACACCGACCGGCACAGCATCAAGAAGAACCTGATCGGAGCCCTGCTGTTCGACAGCGGCG
AAACAGCCGAGGCCACCCGGCTGAAGAGAACCGCCAGAAGAAGATACACCAGACGGAAGAACCGGATCTG
CTATCTGCAAGAGATCTTCAGCAACGAGATGGCCAAGGTGGACGACAGCTTCTTCCACAGACTGGAAGAG
TCCTTCCTGGTGGAAGAGGATAAGAAGCACGAGCGGCACCCCATCTTCGGCAACATCGTGGACGAGGTGG
CCTACCACGAGAAGTACCCCACCATCTACCACCTGAGAAAGAAACTGGTGGACAGCACCGACAAGGCCGA
CCTGCGGCTGATCTATCTGGCCCTGGCCCACATGATCAAGTTCCGGGGCCACTTCCTGATCGAGGGCGAC
CTGAACCCCGACAACAGCGACGTGGACAAGCTGTTCATCCAGCTGGTGCAGACCTACAA
