>Addgene plasmid #65796 | pBGK | addgene partial sequence | sequence record 116422 | BGH-rev 5'-TAGAAGGCACAGTCGAGG-3'
GATGACCGGTATGCATATTCAGATCCTCTTCTGAGATGAGTTTTTGTTCGAAGGGCCCTCTAGACTCGAG
GTACGCCACAGCGTATGATGCGTATTTTTTTTTTTTTTTTTTTTTTTTTTTTTTTTTTTTTTTTTTTTTT
TTTTTTTTTTTTTTTTTTTTT
