>Addgene plasmid #65796 | pBGK | addgene partial sequence | sequence record 119688 | SpCas9-F1 5'-cagcacaagcactacctgga-3'
GAGAGTGATCCTGGCCGACGCTAATCTGGACAAAGTGCTGTCCGCCTACAACAAGCACCGGGATAAGCCC
ATCAGAGAGCAGGCCGAGAATATCATCCACCTGTTTACCCTGACCAATCTGGGAGCCCCTGCCGCCTTCA
AGTACTTTGACACCACCATCGACCGGAAGAGGTACACCAGCACCAAAGAGGTGCTGGACGCCACCCTGAT
CCACCAGAGCATCACCGGCCTGTACGAGACACGGATCGACCTGTCTCAGCTGGGAGGCGACAAAAGGCCG
GCGGCCACGAAAAAGGCCGGCCAGGCAAAAAAGAAAAAGTAAGAATTCTGCAGATATCCAGCACAGTGGC
GGCCGCTCGACTATGGGCACCAAAGAACCTGTAAACGTTATCTTTTTAAATTGAATGTGCACAAATAAAA
GTTTGGAAAAGAAAAAAAAAAAAAAAAAAAAAAAAAAAAAAAAAAAAAAAAAAAAAAAAAAAAAAAAAAA
AAA
